>Addgene plasmid #101813 | pCRRNA-G0-R18 | addgene full sequence | sequence record 197269 | Addgene Full NGS Result
AAGACGAAAGGGCCTCGTGATACGCCTATTTTTATAGGTTAATGTCATGATAATAATGGTTTCTTAGACG
TCGGAATTGCCAGCTGGGGCGCCCTCTGGTAAGGTTGGGAAGCCCTGCAAAGTAAACTGGATGGCTTTCT
TGCCGCCAAGGATCTGATGGCGCAGGGGATCAAGATCTGATCAAGAGACAGGATGAGGATCGTTTCGCAT
GATTGAACAAGATGGATTGCACGCAGGTTCTCCGGCCGCTTGGGTGGAGAGGCTATTCGGCTATGACTGG
GCACAACAGACAATCGGCTGCTCTGATGCCGCCGTGTTCCGGCTGTCAGCGCAGGGGCGCCCGGTTCTTT
TTGTCAAGACCGACCTGTCCGGTGCCCTGAATGAACTGCAGGACGAGGCAGCGCGGCTATCGTGGCTGGC
CACGACGGGCGTTCCTTGCGCAGCTGTGCTCGACGTTGTCACTGAAGCGGGAAGGGACTGGCTGCTATTG
GGCGAAGTGCCGGGGCAGGATCTCCTGTCATCTCACCTTGCTCCTGCCGAGAAAGTATCCATCATGGCTG
ATGCAATGCGGCGGCTGCATACGCTTGATCCGGCTACCTGCCCATTCGACCACCAAGCGAAACATCGCAT
CGAGCGAGCACGTACTCGGATGGAAGCCGGTCTTGTCGATCAGGATGATCTGGACGAAGAGCATCAGGGG
CTCGCGCCAGCCGAACTGTTCGCCAGGCTCAAGGCGCGCATGCCCGACGGCGAGGATCTCGTCGTGACCC
ATGGCGATGCCTGCTTGCCGAATATCATGGTGGAAAATGGCCGCTTTTCTGGATTCATCGACTGTGGCCG
GCTGGGTGTGGCGGACCGCTATCAGGACATAGCGTTGGCTACCCGTGATATTGCTGAAGAGCTTGGCGGC
GAATGGGCTGACCGCTTCCTCGTGCTTTACGGTATCGCCGCTCCCGATTCGCAGCGCATCGCCTTCTATC
GCCTTCTTGACGAGTTCTTCTGAGCGGGACTCTGGGGTTCGAGAGCTCGCTTGGACTCCTGTTGATAGAT
CCAGTAATGACCTCAGAACTCCATCTGGATTTGTTCAGAACGCTCGGTTGCCGCCGGGCGTTTTTTATTG
GTGAGAATCCAAGCACTAGTCATGACCAAAATCCCTTAACGTGAGTTTTCGTTCCACTGAGCGTCAGACC
CCGTAGAAAAGATCAAAGGATCTTCTTGAGATCCTTTTTTTCTGCGCGTAATCTGCTGCTTGCAAACAAA
AAAACCACCGCTACCAGCGGTGGTTTGTTTGCCGGATCAAGAGCTACCAACTCTTTTTCCGAAGGTAACT
GGCTTCAGCAGAGCGCAGATACCAAATACTGTCCTTCTAGTGTAGCCGTAGTTAGGCCACCACTTCAAGA
ACTCTGTAGCACCGCCTACATACCTCGCTCTGCTAATCCTGTTACCAGTGGCTGCTGCCAGTGGCGATAA
GTCGTGTCTTACCGGGTTGGACTCAAGACGATAGTTACCGGATAAGGCGCAGCGGTCGGGCTGAACGGGG
GGTTCGTGCACACAGCCCAGCTTGGAGCGAACGACCTACACCGAACTGAGATACCTACAGCGTGAGCATT
GAGAAAGCGCCACGCTTCCCGAAGGGAGAAAGGCGGACAGGTATCCGGTAAGCGGCAGGGTCGGAACAGG
AGAGCGCACGAGGGAGCTTCCAGGGGGAAACGCCTGGTATCTTTATAGTCCTGTCGGGTTTCGCCACCTC
TGACTTGAGCGTCGATTTTTGTGATGCTCGTCAGGGGGGCGGAGCCTATGGAAAAACGCCAGCAACGCGG
CCTTTTTACGGTTCCTGGCCTTTTGCTGGCCTTTTGCTCACATGTTCTTTCCTGCGTTATCCCCTGATTC
TGTGGATAACCGTATTACCGCCTTTGAGTGAGCTGATACCGCTCGCCGCAGCCGAACGCCCCAAAAAGCC
TCGCTTTCAGCACCTGTCGTTTCCTTTCTTTTCAGAGGGTATTTTAAATAAAAACATTAAGTTATGACGA
AGAAGAACGGAAACGCCTTAAACCGGAAAATTTTCATAAATAGCGAAAACCCGCGAGGTCGCCGCCCCGT
AACCTGTCGGATCACCGGAAAGGACCCGTAAAGTGATAATGATTATCATCTACATATCACAACGTGCGTG
GAGGGTCTAGGGCGGCGGATTTGTCCTACTCAGGAGAGCGTTCACCGACAAACAACAGATAAAACGAAAG
GCCCAGTCTTTCGACTGAGCCTTTCGTTTTATTTGATGCCTCTAGCACGCGTACCATGGGATCCTATTTC
TTAATAACTAAAAATATGGTATAATACTCTTAATAAATGCAGTAATACAGGGGCTTTTCAAGACTGAAGT
CTAGCTGAGACAAATAGTGCGATTACGAAATTTTTTAGACAAAAATAGTCTACGAGGTTTTAGAGCTATG
CTGTTTTGAATGGTCCCAAAACATCGCACATCCTGGTCGCGACATTAAGAGTGTTTTAGAGCTATGCTGT
TTTGAATGGTCCCAAAACAGTTTGGCGGAGTGGGTGCCTTCATACGGAGTTTTAGAGCTATGCTGTTTTG
AATGGTCCCAAAACTTCAGCACACTGAGACTTGTTGAGTTGAATTCATGAGTATTAAGTATTGTTTTATG
GCTGATAAATTTCTTTGAATTTCTCCTTGATTATTTGTTATAAAAGTTATAAAATAATCTTGTTGGAACC
ATTCAAAACAGCATAGCAAGTTAAAATAAGGCTAGTCCGTTATCAACTTGAAAAAGTGGCACCGAGTCGG
TGCTTTTTTTGATACTTCTATTCTACTCTGACTGCAAACCAAAAAAACAAGCGCTTTCAAAACGCTTGTT
TTATCATTTTTAGGGAAATTAATCTCTTAATCCTTTTATCATTCTACATTTAGGCGCTGCCATCTT
Features (pLannotate 1.2.2; 11 found; start..end, strand, type, name):
     58..177     +  CDS            tnpA (fragment): TN5P_ECOLX - Also known as tnp. Experimental evidence at protein level: Swiss-Prot protein existence level 1. Mediates transposition of transposon Tn5 by a 'cut and paste' mechanism. First, the monomeric transposase binds the 19 bp inverted DNA repeats flanking the transposon. Then, dimerization of the DNA- bound transposase creates a synaptic DNA complex. After nicking of the first DNA strand, excision of the transposon proceeds through a series of intermediates. The transposase then mediates the insertion of the transposon at a new site by strand transfer. The activity of the wild- type tran
    209..1000    +  CDS            neo: KKA2_KLEPN - Also known as kan, nptII. Experimental evidence at protein level: Swiss-Prot protein existence level 1. Resistance to kanamycin, neomycin, paromomycin, ribostamycin, butirosin and gentamicin B. From Klebsiella pneumoniae.
   1034..1128    +  terminator     lambda t0 terminator: transcription terminator from phage lambda
   1216..1804    +  rep_origin     ori: high-copy-number ColE1/pMB1/pBR322/pUC origin of replication
   1951..2174    +  misc_feature   cos (fragment): lambda cos site; allows packaging into phage lambda particles
   2189..2275    -  terminator     rrnB T1 terminator: Escherichia coli rrnB; transcription terminator T1 from the E. coli rrnB gene
   2305..2436    +  misc_feature   crRNA leader: crRNA leader sequence for the Streptococcus pyogenes CRISPR/Cas system
   2437..2472    +  repeat_region  DR: direct repeat for the Streptococcus pyogenes CRISPR/Cas system
   2503..2538    +  repeat_region  DR: direct repeat for the Streptococcus pyogenes CRISPR/Cas system
   2569..2604    +  repeat_region  DR: direct repeat for the Streptococcus pyogenes CRISPR/Cas system
   2725..2803    +  misc_RNA       tracrRNA: trans-activating CRISPR RNA for the Streptococcus pyogenes CRISPR/Cas9 system
