[The description below was written by a language model from this plasmid's Addgene catalogue record and pLannotate feature annotations shown in this document.]
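Description:
pCRRNA-G0-R18 is a small (about 2.9 kb) high-copy bacterial CRISPR plasmid built on the pCRRNAcos backbone. It carries a minimal Streptococcus pyogenes-type CRISPR array programmed against two fluorescent reporter genes. It replicates from a ColE1/pUC-type origin and is selected with kanamycin through the neo (nptII) aminoglycoside phosphotransferase gene. This gene is preceded by a short remnant of the Tn5 transposase coding region and followed by the phage lambda t0 terminator. A fragment of the lambda cos site is also annotated. In intact form this element allows packaging into lambda particles, but the record does not say whether that function is used here.

The payload consists of the S. pyogenes crRNA leader followed by three direct repeats, which bracket two spacer positions. This matches the catalogue description of one crRNA against sfGFP and one against mCherry. The promoter is recorded as Spy 1049. A tracrRNA element lies downstream of the array, so the plasmid provides both RNA components needed to form mature guides. An rrnB T1 terminator in the opposite orientation sits upstream of the leader, presumably insulating the array. No Cas9 or dCas9 gene is annotated, so the protein must be supplied by the host strain or another construct.

The stated purpose is to repress GFP and mCherry independently and with different strengths. The associated work concerns tuning how strongly dCas9 blocks transcription to obtain graded knockdown of bacterial genes. The "G0-R18" name probably encodes properties of the green and red guides, but the record does not define this notation.
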