Addgene plasmid #101813: pCRRNA-G0-R18
Purpose: Repress mCherry and GFP independently, with different strengths
Depositing lab: David Bikard & Sven van Teeffelen. Depositing organization: Institut Pasteur. Publication: Tuning dCas9's ability to block transcription enables robust, noiseless knockdown of bacterial genes. Vigouroux A, Oldewurtel E, Cui L, Bikard D, van Teeffelen S. Mol Syst Biol. 2018 Mar 8;14(3):e7899. PubMed 29519933.
Backbone
  Vector backbone: pCRRNAcos
  Backbone size w/o insert (bp): 2870
  Vector type: CRISPR, Synthetic Biology
Growth in bacteria
  Bacterial resistance: Kanamycin, 50 μg/mL
  Growth temperature: 37°C
  Growth strain: DH5alpha
  Copy number: High Copy
Gene/Insert
  Gene/Insert name: crRNAs targeting GFP and mCherry
  gRNA/shRNA sequence: sfGFP crRNA: ATCGCACATCCTGGTCGCGACATTAAGA; mCherry crRNA: AGTTTGGCGGAGTGGGTGCCTTCATACGGA
  Species: Synthetic
  Promoter: Spy 1049
  Cloning method: Restriction Enzyme; 5′ cloning site Unknown (unknown if destroyed); 3′ cloning site Unknown (unknown if destroyed)
  Sequencing primers: 5′ TTACTTTGCAGGGCTTCCCAACC; 3′ TTTGATGCCTCTAGCACGCG
Terms and licenses: Academic/Nonprofit Terms; Industry Terms: Not Available to Industry
How to cite: pCRRNA-G0-R18 was a gift from David Bikard & Sven van Teeffelen (Addgene plasmid # 101813 ; http://n2t.net/addgene:101813 ; RRID:Addgene_101813)
